Addgene plasmid #79459: pDGE169
Purpose: recipient plasmid [multiplexing]; pICU2:Cas9, FAST, Hygro
Depositing lab: Johannes Stuttmann. Depositing organization: Martin-Luther-Universitaet Halle-Wittenberg, Faculty of Medicine. Publication: Generation of chromosomal deletions in dicotyledonous plants employing a user-friendly genome editing toolkit. Ordon J, Gantner J, Kemna J, Schwalgun L, Reschke M, Streubel J, Boch J, Stuttmann J. Plant J. 2016 Aug 31. doi: 10.1111/tpj.13319. PubMed 27579989.
Backbone
  Vector backbone: pJOG292
  Vector type: Plant Expression, CRISPR
Growth in bacteria
  Bacterial resistance: Chloramphenicol and Spectinomycin, 25 & 50 μg/mL
  Growth temperature: 37°C
  Growth strain: ccdB Survival
  Copy number: High Copy
Gene/Insert
  Gene/Insert name: ccdB
  Insert size (bp): 1498
  Mutation: BsaI site eliminated
  Entrez Gene: ccdB(letD) (a.k.a. D616_p97105, Fpla045)
Terms and licenses: Academic/Nonprofit Terms; Industry Terms: Not Available to Industry
How to cite: pDGE169 was a gift from Johannes Stuttmann (Addgene plasmid # 79459 ; http://n2t.net/addgene:79459 ; RRID:Addgene_79459)
