[The description below was written by a language model from this plasmid's Addgene catalogue record and pLannotate feature annotations shown in this document.]
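Description:
pDGE169 is a binary T-DNA vector of about 17.7 kb, built on the pJOG292 backbone. It serves as a recipient plasmid for multiplexed CRISPR/Cas9 genome editing in plants. Outside the T-DNA it carries the pVS1 replication and stability functions (RepA, StaA, oriV), which are typically used for maintenance in Agrobacterium, together with a high-copy ColE1-type origin and the pBR322 bom region for E. coli. Bacterial selection is by an aadA spectinomycin/streptomycin resistance gene on the backbone and by a chloramphenicol resistance gene that lies within the placeholder cassette.

Four modules are annotated between the nopaline-type left and right border repeats. The first is a plant hygromycin resistance cassette, in which the NOS promoter and TMV Ω translational enhancer drive HygR ahead of the NOS terminator. The second is a seed-fluorescence (FAST) marker, an oleosin coding sequence fused to TagRFP, which lets transgenic and transgene-free seeds be told apart by red fluorescence. Its promoter is not annotated. The third is a Streptococcus pyogenes Cas9 gene followed by the OCS terminator. According to the catalogue entry Cas9 is expressed from the ICU2 promoter, although the feature table does not annotate that promoter.

The fourth module, next to the right border, is a cat promoter–CmR–ccdB counter-selection cassette, recorded as the insert with a BsaI site eliminated. The ccdB toxin requires propagation in a ccdB-tolerant strain. As a recipient vector, the cassette is presumably replaced by guide RNA expression units during cloning, with loss of ccdB selecting for successful assemblies; the removed BsaI site suggests Golden Gate-type assembly, but the record does not describe the cloning sites. The associated publication concerns generating chromosomal deletions in dicotyledonous plants.
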