Features (pLannotate 1.2.2; 25 found; start..end, strand, type, name):
    101..502     +  CDS            Y4CG_SINFN (fragment): Protein inferred from homology: Swiss-Prot protein existence level 3. From Sinorhizobium fredii (strain NBRC 101917 / NGR234).
   1062..1691    +  CDS            pVS1 StaA: stability protein from the Pseudomonas plasmid pVS1 (Heeb et al., 2000)
   2124..3192    +  CDS            pVS1 RepA (fragment): replication protein from the Pseudomonas plasmid pVS1 (Heeb et al., 2000)
   3258..3452    +  rep_origin     pVS1 oriV: origin of replication for the Pseudomonas plasmid pVS1 (Heeb et al., 2000)
   3655..3694    +  CDS            rop (fragment): Rop protein, which maintains plasmids at low copy number; rop
   3796..3936    +  misc_feature   bom: basis of mobility region from pBR322
   4122..4710    -  rep_origin     ori: high-copy-number ColE1/pMB1/pBR322/pUC origin of replication
   4954..5741    -  CDS            SmR (fragment): aminoglycoside adenylyltransferase (Murphy, 1985); aadA; confers resistance to spectinomycin and streptomycin
   5752..5808    -  CDS            GmR (fragment): gentamycin acetyltransferase; aacC1; confers resistance to gentamycin
   5984..6007    -  promoter       Pc promoter (fragment): intI1 (promoter lies within the coding sequence); class 1 integron promoter
   6266..6290    +  misc_feature   LB T-DNA repeat: left border repeat from nopaline C58 T-DNA
   6436..6615    +  promoter       NOS promoter: nopaline synthase promoter
   6651..6706    +  misc_feature   TMV Ω: translational enhancer from the tobacco mosaic virus 5'-leader sequence (Gallie et al., 1988)
   6708..7733    +  CDS            HygR: aminoglycoside phosphotransferase from E. coli; aph(4)-Ia; confers resistance to hygromycin
   7746..7998    +  terminator     NOS terminator: nopaline synthase terminator and poly(A) signal
   8470..9162    -  CDS            TagRFP: TagRFP is a basic (constitutively fluorescent) red fluorescent protein published in 2007, derived from Entacmaea quadricolor. It has very low acid sensitivity.
   9163..9879    -  CDS            OLEO2_BRANA: Experimental evidence at protein level: Swiss-Prot protein existence level 1. May have a structural role to stabilize the lipid body during desiccation of the seed by preventing coalescence of the oil. Probably interacts with both lipid and phospholipid moieties of lipid bodies. May also provide recognition signals for specific lipase anchorage in lipolysis during seedling growth. From Brassica napus (Rape).
  10369..11076   -  terminator     OCS terminator: octopine synthase terminator
  11120..15223   -  CDS            cas9: CAS9_STRP1 - Also known as csn1 From Streptococcus pyogenes serotype M1.
  15676..15694   -  terminator     PGK1 terminator (fragment): S. cerevisae PGK1; transcription terminator for 3-phosphoglycerate kinase gene
  15850..15952   +  promoter       cat promoter: promoter of the E. coli cat gene encoding chloramphenicol acetyltransferase
  15953..16612   +  CDS            CmR: chloramphenicol acetyltransferase; cat; confers resistance to chloramphenicol
  16791..16949   +  CDS            ccdA (fragment): CCDA_ECO57 - Also known as H, letA. Experimental evidence at protein level: Swiss-Prot protein existence level 1. Antitoxin component of a type II toxin-antitoxin (TA) system which inhibits the post-segregational killing (PSK) of plasmid-free cells, also referred to as a plasmid addiction system. Binds to and blocks the activity of CcdB; will also remove bound CcdB protein from the CcdB-GyrA complex by forming a CcdA-CcdB complex, a process termed rejuvenation. Functions as a transcriptional corepressor for the ccdAB operon, repression also requires CcdB (By similarity). From Escherichia coli
  16954..17256   +  CDS            ccdB: CCDB_ECOLI - Also known as G, letB, letD. Experimental evidence at protein level: Swiss-Prot protein existence level 1. Toxic component of a type II toxin-antitoxin (TA) system, functioning in plasmid maintainence. Responsible for the post- segregational killing (PSK) of plasmid-free cells, also referred to as a plasmid addiction system. Half-life of over 2 hours. Cell killing by CcdB is accompanied by filamentation, defects in chromosome and plasmid segregation, defects in cell division, formation of anucleate cells, decreased DNA synthesis and plasmid loss. Interferes with the activity of DN
  17380..17404   +  misc_feature   RB T-DNA repeat: right border repeat from nopaline C58 T-DNA
>Addgene plasmid #79459 | pDGE169 | depositor full sequence | sequence record 148624 | pDGE169 sequence 17673 bps
TTCCTGGCGTTTTCTTGTCGCGTGTTTTAGTCGCATAAAGTAGAATACTTGCGACTAGAACCGGAGACAT
TACGCCATGAACAAGAGCGCCGCCGCTGGCCTGCTGGGCTATGCCCGCGTCAGCACCGACGACCAGGACT
TGACCAACCAACGGGCCGAACTGCACGCGGCCGGCTGCACCAAGCTGTTTTCCGAGAAGATCACCGGCAC
CAGGCGCGACCGCCCGGAGCTGGCCAGGATGCTTGACCACCTACGCCCTGGCGACGTTGTGACAGTGACC
AGGCTAGACCGCCTGGCCCGCAGCACCCGCGACCTACTGGACATTGCCGAGCGCATCCAGGAGGCCGGCG
CGGGCCTGCGTAGCCTGGCAGAGCCGTGGGCCGACACCACCACGCCGGCCGGCCGCATGGTGTTGACCGT
GTTCGCCGGCATTGCCGAGTTCGAGCGTTCCCTAATCATCGACCGCACCCGGAGCGGGCGCGAGGCCGCC
AAGGCCCGAGGCGTGAAGTTTGGCCCCCGCCCTACCCTCACCCCGGCACAGATCGCGCACGCCCGCGAGC
TGATCGACCAGGAAGGCCGCACCGTGAAAGAGGCGGCTGCACTGCTTGGCGTGCATCGCTCGACCCTGTA
CCGCGCACTTGAGCGCAGCGAGGAAGTGACGCCCACCGAGGCCAGGCGGCGCGGTGCCTTCCGTGAGGAC
GCATTGACCGAGGCCGACGCCCTGGCGGCCGCCGAGAATGAACGCCAAGAGGAACAAGCATGAAACCGCA
CCAGGACGGCCAGGACGAACCGTTTTTCATTACCGAAGAGATCGAGGCGGAGATGATCGCGGCCGGGTAC
GTGTTCGAGCCGCCCGCGCACGTCTCAACCGTGCGGCTGCATGAAATCCTGGCCGGTTTGTCTGATGCCA
AGCTGGCGGCCTGGCCGGCCAGCTTGGCCGCTGAAGAAACCGAGCGCCGCCGTCTAAAAAGGTGATGTGT
ATTTGAGTAAAACAGCTTGCGTCATGCGGTCGCTGCGTATATGATGCGATGAGTAAATAAACAAATACGC
AAGGGGAACGCATGAAGGTTATCGCTGTACTTAACCAGAAAGGCGGGTCAGGCAAGACGACCATCGCAAC
CCATCTAGCCCGCGCCCTGCAACTCGCCGGGGCCGATGTTCTGTTAGTCGATTCCGATCCCCAGGGCAGT
GCCCGCGATTGGGCGGCCGTGCGGGAAGATCAACCGCTAACCGTTGTCGGCATCGACCGCCCGACGATTG
ACCGCGACGTGAAGGCCATCGGCCGGCGCGACTTCGTAGTGATCGACGGAGCGCCCCAGGCGGCGGACTT
GGCTGTGTCCGCGATCAAGGCAGCCGACTTCGTGCTGATTCCGGTGCAGCCAAGCCCTTACGACATATGG
GCCACCGCCGACCTGGTGGAGCTGGTTAAGCAGCGCATTGAGGTCACGGATGGAAGGCTACAAGCGGCCT
TTGTCGTGTCGCGGGCGATCAAAGGCACGCGCATCGGCGGTGAGGTTGCCGAGGCGCTGGCCGGGTACGA
GCTGCCCATTCTTGAGTCCCGTATCACGCAGCGCGTGAGCTACCCAGGCACTGCCGCCGCCGGCACAACC
GTTCTTGAATCAGAACCCGAGGGCGACGCTGCCCGCGAGGTCCAGGCGCTGGCCGCTGAAATTAAATCAA
AACTCATTTGAGTTAATGAGGTAAAGAGAAAATGAGCAAAAGCACAAACACGCTAAGTGCCGGCCGTCCG
AGCGCACGCAGCAGCAAGGCTGCAACGTTGGCCAGCCTGGCAGACACGCCAGCCATGAAGCGGGTCAACT
TTCAGTTGCCGGCGGAGGATCACACCAAGCTGAAGATGTACGCGGTACGCCAAGGCAAGACCATTACCGA
GCTGCTATCTGAATACATCGCGCAGCTACCAGAGTAAATGAGCAAATGAATAAATGAGTAGATGAATTTT
AGCGGCTAAAGGAGGCGGCATGGAAAATCAAGAACAACCAGGCACCGACGCCGTGGAATGCCCCATGTGT
GGAGGAACGGGCGGTTGGCCAGGCGTAAGCGGCTGGGTTGTCTGCCGGCCCTGCAATGGCACTGGAACCC
CCAAGCCCGAGGAATCGGCGTGACGGTCGCAAACCATCCGGCCCGGTACAAATCGGCGCGGCGCTGGGTG
ATGACCTGGTGGAGAAGTTGAAGGCCGCGCAGGCCGCCCAGCGGCAACGCATCGAGGCAGAAGCACGCCC
CGGTGAATCGTGGCAAGCGGCCGCTGATCGAATCCGCAAAGAATCCCGGCAACCGCCGGCAGCCGGTGCG
CCGTCGATTAGGAAGCCGCCCAAGGGCGACGAGCAACCAGATTTTTTCGTTCCGATGCTCTATGACGTGG
GCACCCGCGATAGTCGCAGCATCATGGACGTGGCCGTTTTCCGTCTGTCGAAGCGTGACCGACGAGCTGG
CGAGGTGATCCGCTACGAGCTTCCAGACGGGCACGTAGAGGTTTCCGCAGGGCCGGCCGGCATGGCCAGT
GTGTGGGATTACGACCTGGTACTGATGGCGGTTTCCCATCTAACCGAATCCATGAACCGATACCGGGAAG
GGAAGGGAGACAAGCCCGGCCGCGTGTTCCGTCCACACGTTGCGGACGTACTCAAGTTCTGCCGGCGAGC
CGATGGCGGAAAGCAGAAAGACGACCTGGTAGAAACCTGCATTCGGTTAAACACCACGCACGTTGCCATG
CAGCGTACGAAGAAGGCCAAGAACGGCCGCCTGGTGACGGTATCCGAGGGTGAAGCCTTGATTAGCCGCT
ACAAGATCGTAAAGAGCGAAACCGGGCGGCCGGAGTACATCGAGATCGAGCTAGCTGATTGGATGTACCG
CGAGATCACAGAAGGCAAGAACCCGGACGTGCTGACGGTTCACCCCGATTACTTTTTGATCGATCCCGGC
ATCGGCCGTTTTCTCTACCGCCTGGCACGCCGCGCCGCAGGCAAGGCAGAAGCCAGATGGTTGTTCAAGA
CGATCTACGAACGCAGTGGCAGCGCCGGAGAGTTCAAGAAGTTCTGTTTCACCGTGCGCAAGCTGATCGG
GTCAAATGACCTGCCGGAGTACGATTTGAAGGAGGAGGCGGGGCAGGCTGGCCCGATCCTAGTCATGCGC
TACCGCAACCTGATCGAGGGCGAAGCATCCGCCGGTTCCTAATGTACGGAGCAGATGCTAGGGCAAATTG
CCCTAGCAGGGGAAAAAGGTCGAAAAGGTGTCTTTCCTGTGGATAGCACGTACATTGGGAACCCAAAGCC
GTACATTGGGAACCGGAACCCGTACATTGGGAACCCAAAGCCGTACATTGGGAACCGGTCACACATGTAA
GTGACTGATATAAAAGAGAAAAAAGGCGATTTTTCCGCCTAAAACTCTTTAAAACTTATTAAAACTCTTA
AAACCCGCCTGGCCTGTGCATAACTGTCTGGCCAGCGCACAGCCGAAGAGCTGCAAAAAGCGCCTACCCT
TCGGTCGCTGCGCTCCCTACGCCCCGCCGCTTCGCGTCGGCCTATCGCGGCCGCTGGCCGCTCAAAAATG
GCTGGCCTACGGCCAGGCAATCTACCAGGGCGCGGACAAGCCGCGCCGTCGCCACTCGACCGCCGGCGCC
CACATCAAGGCACCCTGCCTCGCGCGTTTCGGTGATGACGGTGAAAACCTCTGACACATGCAGCTCCCGG
AGACGGTCACAGCTTGTCTGTAAGCGGATGCCGGGAGCAGACAAGCCCGTCAGGGCGCGTCAGCGGGTGT
TGGCGGGTGTCGGGGCGCAGCCATGACCCAGTCACGTAGCGATAGCGGAGTGTATACTGGCTTAACTATG
CGGCATCAGAGCAGATTGTACTGAGAGTGCACCATATGCGGTGTGAAATACCGCACAGATGCGTAAGGAG
AAAATACCGCATCAGGCGCTCTTCCGCTTCCTCGCTCACTGACTCGCTGCGCTCGGTCGTTCGGCTGCGG
CGAGCGGTATCAGCTCACTCAAAGGCGGTAATACGGTTATCCACAGAATCAGGGGATAACGCAGGAAAGA
ACATGTGAGCAAAAGGCCAGCAAAAGGCCAGGAACCGTAAAAAGGCCGCGTTGCTGGCGTTTTTCCATAG
GCTCCGCCCCCCTGACGAGCATCACAAAAATCGACGCTCAAGTCAGAGGTGGCGAAACCCGACAGGACTA
TAAAGATACCAGGCGTTTCCCCCTGGAAGCTCCCTCGTGCGCTCTCCTGTTCCGACCCTGCCGCTTACCG
GATACCTGTCCGCCTTTCTCCCTTCGGGAAGCGTGGCGCTTTCTCATAGCTCACGCTGTAGGTATCTCAG
TTCGGTGTAGGTCGTTCGCTCCAAGCTGGGCTGTGTGCACGAACCCCCCGTTCAGCCCGACCGCTGCGCC
TTATCCGGTAACTATCGTCTTGAGTCCAACCCGGTAAGACACGACTTATCGCCACTGGCAGCAGCCACTG
GTAACAGGATTAGCAGAGCGAGGTATGTAGGCGGTGCTACAGAGTTCTTGAAGTGGTGGCCTAACTACGG
CTACACTAGAAGGACAGTATTTGGTATCTGCGCTCTGCTGAAGCCAGTTACCTTCGGAAAAAGAGTTGGT
AGCTCTTGATCCGGCAAACAAACCACCGCTGGTAGCGGTGGTTTTTTTGTTTGCAAGCAGCAGATTACGC
GCAGAAAAAAAGGATCTCAAGAAGATCCTTTGATCTTTTCTACGGGGTCTGACGCTCAGTGGAACGAAAA
CTCACGTTAAGGGATTTTGGTCATGCATGATATATCTCCCAATTTGTGTAGGGCTTATTATGCACGCTTA
AAAATAATAAAAGCAGACTTGACCTGATAGTTTGGCTGTGAGCAATTATGTGCTTAGTGCATCTAATCGC
TTGAGTTAACGCCGGCGAAGCGGCGTCGGCTTGAACGAATTTCTAGCTAGACATTATTTGCCGACTACCT
TGGTGATCTCGCCTTTCACGTAGTGGACAAATTCTTCCAACTGATCTGCGCGCGAGGCCAAGCGATCTTC
TTCTTGTCCAAGATAAGCCTGTCTAGCTTCAAGTATGACGGGCTGATACTGGGCCGGCAGGCGCTCCATT
GCCCAGTCGGCAGCGACATCCTTCGGCGCGATTTTGCCGGTTACTGCGCTGTACCAAATGCGGGACAACG
TAAGCACTACATTTCGCTCATCGCCAGCCCAGTCGGGCGGCGAGTTCCATAGCGTTAAGGTTTCATTTAG
CGCCTCAAATAGATCCTGTTCAGGAACCGGATCAAAGAGTTCCTCCGCCGCTGGACCTACCAAGGCAACG
CTATGTTCTCTTGCTTTTGTCAGCAAGATAGCCAGATCAATGTCGATCGTGGCTGGCTCGAAGATACCTG
CAAGAATGTCATTGCGCTGCCATTCTCCAAATTGCAGTTCGCGCTTAGCTGGATAACGCCACGGAATGAT
GTCGTCGTGCACAACAATGGTGACTTCTACAGCGCGGAGAATCTCGCTCTCTCCAGGGGAAGCCGAAGTT
TCCAAAAGGTCGTTGATCAAAGCTCGCCGCGTTGTTTCATCAAGCCTTACGGTCACCGTAACCAGCAAAT
CAATATCACTGTGTGGCTTCAGGCCGCCATCCACTGCGGAGCCGTACAAATGTACGGCCAGCAACGTCGG
TTCGAGATGGCGCTCGATGACGCCAACTACCTCTGATAGTTGAGTCGATACTTCGGCGATCACCGCTTCC
CCCATGATGTTTAACTTTGTTTTAGGGCGACTGCCCTGCTGCGTAACATCGTTGCTGCTCCATAACATCA
AACATCGACCCACGGCGTAACGCGCTTGCTGCTTGGATGCCCGAGGCATAGACTGTACCCCAAAAAAACA
GTCATAACAAGCCATGAAAACCGCCACTGCGCCGTTACCACCGCTGCGTTCGGTCAAGGTTCTGGACCAG
TTGCGTGAGCGCATACGCTACTTGCATTACAGCTTACGAACCGAACAGGCTTATGTCCACTGGGTTCGTG
CCCGAATTGATCACAGGCAGCAACGCTCTGTCATCGTTACAATCAGCATGCTACCCTCCGCGAGATCATC
CGTGTTTAAAACCCGGCAGCTTAGTTGCCGTTCTTCCGAATAGCATCGGTAACATGAGCAAAGTCTGCCG
CCTTACAACGGCTCTCCCGCTGACGCCGTCCCGGACTGATGGGCTGCCTGTATCGAGTGGTGATTTTGTG
CCGAGCTGCCGGTCGGGGAGCTGTTGGCTGGCTGGTGGCAGGATATATTGTGGTGTAAACAAATTGACGC
TTAGACAACTTAATAACACATTGCGGATCCCTCGGTCACATGTGCATCCTCTCTGGGAGAGCGGAGAATT
AAGGGAGTCACGTTATGACCCCCGCCGATGACGCGGGACAAGCCGTTTTACGTTTGGAACTGACAGAACC
GCAACGTTGAAGGAGCCACTCAGCCGCGGGTTTCTGGAGTTTAATGAGCTAAGCACATACGTCAGAAACC
ATTATTGCGCGTTCAAAAGTCGCCTAAGGTCACTATCAGCTAGCAAATATTTCTTGTCAAAAATGCTCCA
CTGACGTTCCATAAATTCCCCTCGGTATCCAATTAGAGTCTCATATTCACTCTCATACTGTATTTTTACA
ACAATTACCAACAACAACAAACAACAAACAACATTACAATTACTATTTACAATTACAATGAAAAAGCCTG
AACTCACCGCGACGTCTGTCGAGAAGTTTCTGATCGAAAAGTTCGACAGCGTCTCCGACCTGATGCAGCT
CTCGGAGGGCGAAGAATCTCGTGCTTTCAGCTTCGATGTAGGAGGGCGTGGATATGTCCTGCGGGTAAAT
AGCTGCGCCGATGGTTTCTACAAAGATCGTTATGTTTATCGGCACTTTGCATCGGCCGCGCTCCCGATTC
CGGAAGTGCTTGACATTGGGGAATTCAGCGAGAGCCTGACCTATTGCATCTCCCGCCGTGCACAGGGTGT
CACGTTGCAAGACCTGCCTGAAACCGAACTGCCCGCTGTTCTGCAGCCGGTCGCGGAGGCCATGGATGCG
ATCGCTGCGGCCGATCTTAGCCAGACGAGCGGGTTCGGCCCATTCGGACCGCAAGGAATCGGTCAATACA
CTACATGGCGTGATTTCATATGCGCGATTGCTGATCCCCATGTGTATCACTGGCAAACTGTGATGGACGA
CACCGTCAGTGCGTCCGTCGCGCAGGCTCTCGATGAGCTGATGCTTTGGGCCGAGGACTGCCCCGAAGTC
CGGCACCTCGTGCACGCGGATTTCGGCTCCAACAATGTCCTGACGGACAATGGCCGCATAACAGCGGTCA
TTGACTGGAGCGAGGCGATGTTCGGGGATTCCCAATACGAGGTCGCCAACATCTTCTTCTGGAGGCCGTG
GTTGGCTTGTATGGAGCAGCAGACGCGCTACTTCGAGCGGAGGCATCCGGAGCTTGCAGGATCGCCGCGG
CTCCGGGCGTATATGCTCCGCATTGGTCTTGACCAACTCTATCAGAGCTTGGTTGACGGCAATTTCGATG
ATGCAGCTTGGGCGCAGGGTCGATGCGACGCAATCGTCCGATCCGGAGCCGGGACTGTCGGGCGTACACA
AATCGCCCGCAGAAGCGCGGCCGTCTGGACCGATGGCTGTGTAGAAGTACTCGCCGATAGTGGAAACCGA
CGCCCCAGCACTCGTCCGAGGGCAAAGGAATAGGCTTGTCAAGCAGATCGTTCAAACATTTGGCAATAAA
GTTTCTTAAGATTGAATCCTGTTGCCGGTCTTGCGATGATTATCATATAATTTCTGTTGAATTACGTTAA
GCATGTAATAATTAACATGTAATGCATGACGTTATTTATGAGATGGGTTTTTATGATTAGAGTCCCGCAA
TTATACATTTAATACGCGATAGAAAACAAAATATAGCGCGCAAACTAGGATAAATTATCGCGCGCGGTGT
CATCTATGTTACTAGATCGACGCTCCATGGGAATTCGTAAAGCGACTAAATGGAGCAACCTACTGTTTTT
GAAGTTTGGGTTGCCATGTAATCACTTGCAATAAATATATGTACTAATGACTGCATCGGCTTGCGTGTCT
AAATTTGTAGCTTATTGAAAACTTTTTGTGGTTAAAGACGAATCCAGTTAACTAACATAAGTTTAACAAA
ACAAGACCTTTTCCATATATAGACCACCGTTACCAACTTACAAAGAAGCCAAATAAAGTACAACACAACA
CTTGCAAGTTACAAAAAGAGAGGAAAAAAAACATGGTACCATTTGACAACATATAGAAACACACATAAAC
ATTACTTATAACAAAAAGATTCAAACTCGGCTTTTATTATCTCCCCCTGATCAAATTCTAAACACTTTAT
TCCTCATAAACTAACTCCCCGACATTGGAGTTATTGGACTATGACGATGACATCAGTGGGGTAAGCTCAC
TTGTGCCCCAGTTTGCTAGGGAGGTCGCAGTATCTGGCCACAGCCACCTCGTGCTGCTCGACGTAGGTTT
CTTTGTCGGCCTCCTTGATTCTTTCCAGTCTGTGGTCCACATAGTAGACGCCGGGCATCTTGAGGTTCTT
AGCGGGTTTCTTGGATCTGTATGTGGTCTTGAAGTTGCAGATCAGGTGGCCCCCGCCCACGAGCTTCAGG
GCCATGTCGCTTCTGCCTTCCAGGCCGCCGTCAGCGGGGTACAGCATCTCGGTGTTGGCCTCCCAGCCGA
GTGTTTTCTTCTGCATCACAGGGCCGTTGGATGGGAAGTTCACCCCTCTGATCTTGACGTTGTAGATGAG
GCAGCCGTCCTGGAGGCTGGTGTCCTGGGTAGCGGTCAGCACGCCCCCATCTTCGTATGTGGTGACTCTC
TCCCATGTGAAGCCCTCAGGGAAGGACTGCTTAAAGAAGTCGGGGATGCCCTGGGTGTGGTTGATGAAGG
TTCTGCTGCCGTACATGAAGCTGGTAGCCAGGATGTCGAAGGCGAAGGGGAGAGGGCCGCCCTCGACCAC
CTTGATTCTCATGGTCTGGGTGCCCTCGTAGGGCTTGCCTTCGCCCTCGGATGTGCACTTGAAGTGGTGG
TTGTTCACGGTGCCCTCCATGTACAGCTTCATGTGCATGTTCTCCTTAATCAGCTCGCTCATAGTAGTGT
GCTGGCCACCACGAGTACGGTCACGGTCATGTTCCCCACCAGTATGTTGCTGTCCGTAGTACTGAGCTCT
GTCTTTCAGATCCTGAGCTTTGCTTCCCAACTTCATCCTTGCACTGTCCAACTTGTCTGATCCCTGTGGG
TGCTCTCCCGTTGCGTACCTATTCACAATCAATAGGTATCATACCAAGCATTTTACCTATATAGATGATA
TACACAGACACATTCAAGCTAGCTAGGTCAAATTTCGTATTTAGTTAACCAAATGTTCCCTAGAATTTGC
AATTTCTTATTGTTACATTTGTTATTCGACCAAAAAAATTGATCCAAAGCTACTGGCTCAACACATGCAT
GCACATATTGCACAAAATTATGAAGTAAGATGATAAATGTGTGCTTACTTGTAAATCCAAGAGAAAACGG
TTATAGCGGCAATGCCAAACCCTCCAGAGGAAAGAAAACCGGTGATGAGGAGTGCAACTGTGATGAGAGC
CGGGACAAGGATTGGGCTGAAGATAACGAGCAGAGGTGTTGCAACAGTCAAAGCTATGACAGTTCCAACA
AGGGTAAGGCTGGAGAGAACAAGGAGGGAACCACCAGCTGTGACAGCAGTTGCAGCTTTAGCAATCTGCC
TAGACTTGGAGTAGTCAGATCCTCGTCCGGACATCTGGTACTGGTCACGATCTCGGCCCATCATCGGGTA
CTGATCTCTGCCGATGATATCGTGATGGGTTCCTCTAGCTGTATCCGCCATTTTTTTGTTCTTGTTTACT
AGAGAGAATGAGATTTTGAATGAGAGATTGATCAAAAAGATGTGTATATATTTTGGAAGAGGTAGGAGTG
TTTGTTAGATATATTAAGAAAGGAGACGAGAAGTCACGTGTCAATGGAGACATCATGCAATTGTAGGCCA
CGTGTTAATGGCGTCACCATGCAGCCGCTGCATGTGTTAACGAGAGGAGTCTATTCAAAGACACGTTTGT
TTTTTGCCTAGCTCAGAATGTGGCGTTGGCATCGAACCGAAACATAAAACGCAAAACGAACCTTTGGGCT
CGTCAGTATGGGTTTGGGCCTTCAATAGATTCCTTCTATACGGCCCACATATCCACTATTGGCAACAAAA
TTAGAAAAATTTAGGATTTAGTTTTAAAATTTGTTCCGCGACATTCTAGAACTCCGAGCTCGAATTCTAG
TAGCGGTCCTGCTGAGCCTCGACATGTTGTCGCAAAATTCGCCCTGGACCCGCCCAACGATTTGTCGTCA
CTGTCAAGGTTTGACCTGCACTTCATTTGGGGCCCACATACACCAAAAAAATGCTGCATAATTCTCGGGG
CAGCAAGTCGGTTACCCGGCCGCCGTGCTGGACCGGGTTGAATGGTGCCCGTAACTTTCGGTAGAGCGGA
CGGCCAATACTCAACTTCAAGGAATCTCACCCATGCGCGCCGGCGGGGAACCGGAGTTCCCTTCAGTGAG
CGTTATTAGTTCGCCGCTCGGTGTGTCGTAGATACTAGCCCCTGGGGCACTTTTGAAATTTGAATAAGAT
TTATGTAATCAGTCTTTTAGGTTTGACCGGTTCTGCCGCTTTTTTTAAAATTGGATTTGTAATAATAAAA
CGCAATTGTTTGTTATTGTGGCGCTCTATCATAGATGTCGCTATAAACCTATTCAGCACAATATATTGTT
TTCATTTTAATATTGTACATATAAGTAGTAGGGTACAATCAGTAAATTGAACGGAGAATATTATTCATAA
AAATACGATAGTAACGGGTGATATATTCATTAGAATGAACCGAAACCGGCGGTAAGGATCTGAGCTACAC
ATGCTCAGGTTTTTTACAACGTGCACAACAGAATTGAAAGCAAATATCATGCGATCATAGGCTTCTCGCA
TATCTCATTAAAGCAGGACAAGCTCACACCTTCCTCTTCTTCTTGGGGTCAGCCCTGCTGTCTCCACCGA
GCTGAGAGAGGTCGATTCTTGTTTCATAGAGCCCCGTAATTGACTGATGAATCAGTGTGGCGTCCAGGAC
CTCCTTTGTAGAGGTGTACCGCTTTCTGTCTATGGTGGTGTCGAAGTACTTGAAGGCTGCAGGCGCGCCC
AAGTTGGTCAGAGTAAACAAGTGGATAATGTTTTCTGCCTGCTCCCTGATGGGCTTATCCCTGTGCTTAT
TGTAAGCAGAAAGCACCTTATCGAGGTTAGCGTCGGCGAGGATCACTCTTTTGGAGAATTCGCTTATTTG
CTCGATGATCTCATCAAGGTAGTGTTTGTGTTGTTCCACGAACAGCTGCTTCTGCTCATTATCTTCGGGA
GATCCTTTGAGCTTTTCATAGTGGCTGGCCAGATACAAGAAATTAACGTATTTAGAGGGCAGTGCCAGCT
CGTTACCTTTCTGCAGCTCGCCCGCACTAGCGAGCATTCGTTTCCGGCCGTTTTCAAGCTCAAAGAGAGA
GTACTTGGGAAGCTTAATGATGAGGTCTTTTTTGACCTCTTTATATCCTTTCGCCTCGAGAAAGTCGATG
GGGTTTTTTTCGAAGCTTGATCGCTCCATGATTGTGATGCCCAGCAGTTCCTTGACGCTTTTGAGTTTTT
TAGACTTCCCTTTCTCCACTTTGGCCACAACCAGTACACTGTAAGCGACTGTAGGAGAATCGAATCCGCC
GTATTTCTTGGGGTCCCAATCTTTTTTGCGTGCGATCAGCTTGTCGCTGTTCCTTTTCGGGAGGATACTT
TCCTTGGAGAAGCCTCCGGTCTGTACTTCGGTCTTTTTAACGATGTTCACCTGCGGCATGGACAGGACCT
TCCGGACTGTCGCGAAATCCCTACCCTTGTCCCACACGATTTCTCCTGTTTCTCCGTTTGTTTCGATAAG
TGGTCGCTTCCGAATCTCTCCATTGGCCAGTGTAATCTCGGTCTTGAAAAAATTCATAATATTGCTGTAA
AAGAAGTACTTAGCGGTGGCCTTGCCTATTTCCTGCTCAGACTTTGCGATCATTTTCCTAACATCGTACA
CTTTATAGTCTCCGTAAACAAATTCAGATTCAAGCTTGGGATATTTTTTGATAAGTGCAGTGCCTACCAC
TGCATTCAGGTAGGCATCATGCGCATGGTGGTAATTGTTGATCTCTCTCACCTTATAAAACTGAAAGTCC
TTTCTGAAATCTGAAACCAGCTTAGACTTCAGAGTAATAACTTTCACCTCTCGAATCAGTTTGTCATTTT
CATCGTACTTGGTGTTCATGCGTGAATCGAGAATTTGGGCCACGTGCTTGGTGATCTGGCGTGTCTCAAC
AAGCTGCCTTTTGATGAAGCCGGCTTTATCCAACTCAGACAGGCCACCTCGTTCAGCCTTAGTCAGATTA
TCGAACTTCCGTTGTGTGATCAGTTTGGCGTTCAGCAGCTGCCGCCAATAATTTTTCATTTTCTTGACAA
CTTCTTCTGAGGGGACGTTATCACTCTTCCCTCTATTTTTATCGGATCTTGTCAACACTTTATTATCAAT
AGAATCATCTTTGAGAAAAGACTGGGGCACGATATGATCCACGTCGTAGTCGGAGAGCCGATTGATGTCC
AGTTCCTGATCCACGTACATGTCCCTGCCGTTCTGCAGGTAGTACAGGTAGAGCTTCTCATTCTGAAGCT
GGGTGTTTTCAACTGGGTGTTCCTTAAGGATTTGGGACCCCAGTTCTTTTATACCCTCTTCAATCCTCTT
CATCCTTTCCCTACTGTTCTTCTGTCCCTTCTGGGTAGTTTGGTTCTCTCGGGCCATCTCGATAACGATA
TTCTCGGGCTTATGCCTTCCCATTACTTTGACGAGTTCATCCACGACCTTAACGGTCTGCAGTATTCCCT
TTTTGATAGCTGGGCTACCTGCAAGATTAGCGATGTGCTCGTGGAGACTGTCCCCCTGGCCAGAAACTTG
TGCTTTCTGGATGTCCTCCTTAAAGGTGAGAGAGTCATCATGGATCAACTGCATGAAGTTCCGGTTGGCA
AATCCATCGGACTTAAGAAAATCCAGGATTGTCTTTCCACTCTGCTTGTCTCGGATCCCATTGATCAGTT
TTCTTGACAGCCGCCCCCATCCTGTATATCGGCGCCTCTTGAGCTGTTTCATGACTTTGTCGTCGAAGAG
ATGAGCGTAAGTTTTCAAGCGTTCTTCAATCATCTCCCTATCTTCAAACAACGTAAGGGTGAGGACAATG
TCCTCAAGAATGTCCTCGTTCTCCTCATTGTCCAGGAAGTCCTTGTCTTTAATGATTTTCAGGAGATCGT
GATACGTTCCCAGGGATGCGTTGAAGCGATCCTCCACTCCGCTGATTTCAACAGAGTCGAAACATTCAAT
CTTTTTGAAATAATCTTCTTTGAGCTGTTTCACGGTAACTTTCCGGTTCGTCTTGAAGAGGAGGTCCACG
ATAGCTTTCTTCTGCTCTCCAGACAGGAATGCTGGCTTTCTCATCCCTTCTGTGACGTATTTGACCTTGG
TGAGCTCGTTATAAACTGTGAAGTACTCGTACAGCAGAGAGTGTTTAGGAAGCACCTTTTCGTTAGGCAG
ATTTTTATCAAAGTTAGTCATCCTTTCGATGAAGGACTGGGCAGAGGCCCCCTTATCCACGACTTCCTCG
AAGTTCCAGGGAGTGATAGTCTCTTCTGATTTGCGAGTCATCCACGCGAATCTGGAATTTCCCCGGGCGA
GGGGGCCTACATAGTAGGGTATCCGAAATGTGAGGATTTTCTCAATCTTTTCCCTGTTATCTTTCAAAAA
GGGGTAGAAATCCTCTTGCCGCCTGAGGATAGCGTGCAGTTCGCCCAGGTGAATCTGGTGGGGGATGCTT
CCATTGTCGAAAGTGCGCTGTTTGCGCAACAGATCTTCTCTGTTAAGCTTTACCAGCAGCTCCTCGGTGC
CGTCCATTTTTTCCAAGATGGGCTTAATAAATTTGTAAAATTCCTCCTGGCTTGCTCCGCCGTCAATGTA
TCCGGCGTAGCCATTTTTAGACTGATCGAAGAAAATTTCCTTGTACTTCTCAGGCAGTTGCTGTCTGACA
AGGGCCTTCAGCAAAGTCAAGTCTTGGTGGTGCTCATCATAGCGCTTGATCATACTAGCGCTCAGCGGAG
CTTTGGTGATCTCCGTGTTCACTCGCAGAATATCACTCAGCAGAATGGCGTCTGACAGGTTCTTTGCCGC
CAAAAAAAGGTCTGCGTACTGGTCGCCGATCTGGGCCAGCAGATTGTCGAGATCATCATCGTAGGTGTCT
TTGCTCAGTTGAAGCTTGGCATCTTCGGCCAGGTCGAAGTTAGATTTAAAGTTGGGGGTCAGCCCGAGTG
ACAGGGCGATAAGATTACCAAACAGGCCGTTCTTCTTCTCCCCAGGGAGCTGTGCGATGAGGTTTTCGAG
CCGCCGGGATTTGGACAGCCTAGCGCTCAGGATTGCTTTGGCGTCAACTCCGGATGCGTTGATCGGGTTC
TCTTCGAAAAGCTGATTGTAAGTCTGAACCAGTTGGATAAAGAGTTTGTCGACATCGCTGTTGTCTGGGT
TCAGGTCCCCCTCGATGAGGAAGTGTCCCCGAAATTTGATCATATGCGCCAGCGCGAGATAGATCAACCG
CAAGTCAGCCTTATCAGTACTGTCTACAAGCTTCTTCCTCAGATGATATATGGTTGGGTACTTTTCATGG
TACGCCACCTCGTCCACGATATTGCCAAAGATTGGGTGGCGCTCGTGCTTTTTATCCTCCTCCACCAAAA
AGGACTCCTCCAGCCTATGGAAGAAAGAGTCATCCACCTTAGCCATCTCATTACTAAAGATCTCCTGCAG
GTAGCAGATCCGATTCTTTCTGCGGGTATATCTGCGCCGTGCTGTTCTTTTGAGCCGCGTGGCTTCGGCC
GTCTCCCCGGAGTCGAACAGGAGGGCGCCAATGAGGTTCTTCTTTATGCTGTGGCGATCGGTATTGCCCA
GAACTTTGAATTTTTTGCTCGGCACCTTGTACTCGTCCGTAATGACGGCCCAGCCGACGCTGTTTGTGCC
GATATCGAGCCCAATGGAGTACTTCTTGTCCATTTTTACAAATCCGGTCAATTTGGTGGTTTGGTGAAGC
TGAGTAACTGATTTAGGTTTAAGAACCCAGATTAAGAAATGGAGATGGCGGGAAAATCGACACGATTTTG
GCGCTATCCATTTGCCAAATCCGAATCCAACAAACAAACGGGTTCTCTTAATGGGCCTTACTCCTCTTTA
ATAAAGCCCAAAAACAAAAACAAAAAAGAAGCAATTATGAGACATCTATTTGAACGAGATCAAGCATCAG
AGAGTTGTAGGAGCTACCTCGGTCTGTGAAGTAATTGCTGATGGAGTCCACCAAGTGTAGAATCTAGCTA
AATACAGTAAAAGAATCAAAGTTTCAGCCTGAGTTCTAAGTTACTGATATTTACCGATTCGAAAGTCTAA
ACTATTGCTGAAACTACTAATAAGTTCATATCCAAAATCATTGTTCTCTATGATAAAGCCCAATTGAAAG
AGAAAAGAAAAAAAAACAATGATGAGAGATGATGTGTTGCCGACCACCTAAAACCACTTTAACAAAAGCA
AAAGCCAAGTAAAGGTTACATTCTCTGCAACTTTTTTGTCATAATAAAAACTAAACATCTATTAACTCCA
AGCTTGAATTCTTGCAGAGACCGAGACGTTGATCGGCACGTAAGAGGTTCCAACTTTCACCATAATGAAA
TAAGATCACTACCGGGCGTATTTTTTGAGTTATCGAGATTTTCAGGAGCTAAGGAAGCTAAAATGGAGAA
AAAAATCACTGGATATACCACCGTTGATATATCCCAATGGCATCGTAAAGAACATTTTGAGGCATTTCAG
TCAGTTGCTCAATGTACCTATAACCAGACCGTTCAGCTGGATATTACGGCCTTTTTAAAGACCGTAAAGA
AAAATAAGCACAAGTTTTATCCGGCCTTTATTCACATTCTTGCCCGCCTGATGAATGCTCATCCGGAATT
CCGTATGGCAATGAAAGACGGTGAGCTGGTGATATGGGATAGTGTTCACCCTTGTTACACCGTTTTCCAT
GAGCAAACTGAAACGTTTTCATCGCTCTGGAGTGAATACCACGACGATTTCCGGCAGTTTCTACACATAT
ATTCGCAAGATGTGGCGTGTTACGGTGAAAACCTGGCCTATTTCCCTAAAGGGTTTATTGAGAATATGTT
TTTCGTCTCAGCCAATCCCTGGGTGAGTTTCACCAGTTTTGATTTAAACGTGGCCAATATGGACAACTTC
TTCGCCCCCGTTTTCACCATGGGCAAATATTATACGCAAGGCGACAAGGTGCTGATGCCGCTGGCGATTC
AGGTTCATCATGCCGTCTGTGATGGCTTCCATGTCGGCAGAATGCTTAATGAATTACAACAGTACTGCGA
TGAGTGGCAGGGCGGGGCGTAATCGCGTGGATCCGGCTTACTAAAAGCCAGATAACAGTATGCGTATTTG
CGCGCTGATTTTTGCGGTATAAGAATATATACTGATATGTATACCCGAAGTATGTCAAAAAGAGGTATGC
TATGAAGCAGCGTATTACAGTGACAGTTGACAGCGACAGCTATCAGTTGCTCAAGGCATATATGATGTCA
ATATCTCCGGTCTGGTAAGCACAACCATGCAGAATGAAGCCCGTCGTCTGCGTGCCGAACGCTGGAAAGC
GGAAAATCAGGAAGGGATGGCTGAGGTCGCCCGGTTTATTGAAATGAACGGCTCTTTTGCTGACGAGAAC
AGGGGCTGGTGAAATGCAGTTTAAGGTTTACACCTATAAAAGAGAGAGCCGTTATCGTCTGTTTGTGGAT
GTACAGAGTGATATTATTGACACGCCCGGGCGACGGATGGTGATCCCCCTGGCCAGTGCACGTCTGCTGT
CAGATAAAGTCTCCCGTGAACTTTACCCGGTGGTGCATATCGGGGATGAAAGCTGGCGCATGATGACCAC
CGATATGGCCAGTGTGCCGGTTTCCGTTATCGGGGAAGAAGTGGCTGATCTCAGCCACCGCGAAAATGAC
ATCAAAAACGCCATTAACCTGATGTTCTGGGGAATATAAATGTCAGGCTCCCTTATACACAGCCAGTCGG
TCTCAGCTTCTGCAGGCATGCGACGTCGAGCTTAGCTTGAGCTTGGATCAGATTGTCGTTTCCCGCCTTC
AGTTTAAACTATCAGTGTTTGACAGGATATATTGGCGGGTAAACCTAAGAGAAAAGAGCGTTTATTAGAA
TAATCGGATATTTAAAAGGGCGTGAAAAGGTTTATCCGTTCGTCCATTTGTATGTGCATGCCAACCACAG
GGTTCCCCTCGGGATCAAAGTACTTTAAAGTACTTTAAAGTACTTTAAAGTACTTTGATCCAACCCCTCC
GCTGCTATAGTGCAGTCGGCTTCTGACGTTCAGTGCAGCCGTGTTCTGAAAACGACATGTCGCACAAGTC
CTAAGTTACGCGACAGGCTGCCGCCCTGCCCTT
