>Addgene plasmid #79459 | pDGE169 | addgene partial sequence | sequence record 154397 | NOS-F 5'-GCGTTCAAAAGTCGCCTAAG-3'
GCAAATATTTCTTGTCAAAAATGCTCCACTGACGTTCCATAAATTCCCCTCGGTATCCAATTAGAGTCTC
ATATTCACTCTCATACTGTATTTTTACAACAATTACCAACAACAACAAACAACAAACAACATTACAATTA
CTATTTACAATTACAATGAAAAAGCCTGAACTCACCGCGACGTCTGTCGAGAAGTTTCTGATCGAAAAGT
TCGACAGCGTCTCCGACCTGATGCAGCTCTCGGAGGGCGAAGAATCTCGTGCTTTCAGCTTCGATGTAGG
AGGGCGTGGATATGTCCTGCGGGTAAATAGCTGCGCCGATGGTTTCTACAAAGATCGTTATGTTTATCGG
CACTTTGCATCGGCCGCGCTCCCGATTCCGGAAGTGCTTGACATTGGGGAATTCAGCGAGAGCCTGACCT
ATTGCATCTCCCGCCGTGCACAGGGTGTCACGTTGCAAGACCTGCCTGAAACCGAACTGCCCGCTGTTCT
GCAGCCGGTCGCGGAGGCCATGGATGCGATCGCTGCGGCCGATCTTAGCCAGACGAGCGGGTTCGGCCCA
TTCGGACCGCAAGGAATCGGTCAATACACTACATGGCGTGATTTCATATGCGCGATTGCTGATCCCCATG
TGTATCACTGGCAAACTGTGATGGACGACACCGTCAGTGCGTCCGTCGCGCAGGCTCTCGATGAGCTGAT
GCTTTGGGCCGAGGACTGCCCCGAAGTCCGGCACCTCGTGCACGCGGATTTCGGCTCCAACAATGTCCTG
ACGGACAATGGCCGCATAACAGCGGTCATTGACTGGAGCGAGGCGATGTTCGGGGATTCCCAATACGAGG
TCGCCAACATCTTCTTCTGGAGGCCGTGGTTGGCTTGTATGGAGCAGCAGACGCGCTACTTCGAGCGGAG
GCATCCGGAGCTTGCAGGATCGCCGCGGCTCCGGGCGTATATGCTCCGCATTGGTCTTGACCAACT
