>Addgene plasmid #79459 | pDGE169 | addgene partial sequence | sequence record 154399 | CAT-R 5'-GCAACTGACTGAAATGCCTC-3'
ATGCCATTGGGATATATCAACGGTGGTATATCCAGTGATTTTTTTCTCCATTTTAGCTTCCTTAGCTCCT
GAAAATCTCGATAACTCAAAAAATACGCCCGGTAGTGATCTTATTTCATTATGGTGAAAGTTGGAACCTC
TTACGTGCCGATCAACGTCTCGGTCTCTGCAAGAATTCAAGCTTGGAGTTAATAGATGTTTAGTTTTTAT
TATGACAAAAAAGTTGCAGAGAATGTAACCTTTACTTGGCTTTTGCTTTTGTTAAAGTGGTTTTAGGTGG
TCGGCAACACATCATCTCTCATCATTGTTTTTTTTTCTTTTCTCTTTCAATTGGGCTTTATCATAGAGAA
CAATGATTTTGGATATGAACTTATTAGTAGTTTCAGCAATAGTTTAGACTTTCGAATCGGTAAATATCAG
TAACTTAGAACTCAGGCTGAAACTTTGATTCTTTTACTGTATTTAGCTAGATTCTACACTTGGTGGACTC
CATCAGCAATTACTTCACAGACCGAGGTAGCTCCTACAACTCTCTGATGCTTGATCTCGTTCAAATAGAT
GTCTCATAATTGCTTCTTTTTTGTTTTTGTTTTTGGGCTTTATTAAAGAGGAGTAAGGCCCATTAAGAGA
ACCCGTTTGTTTGTTGGATTCGGATTTGGCAAATGGATAGCGCCAAAATCGTGTCGATTTTCCCGCCATC
TCCATTTCTTAATCTGGGTTCTTAAACCTAAATCAGTTACTCAGCTTCACCAAACCACCAAATTGACCGG
ATTTGTAAAAATGGACAAGAAGTACTCCATTGGGCTCGATATCGGCACAAACAGCGTCGGCTGGGCCGTC
ATTACGGACGAGTACAAGGTGCCGAGCAAAAAA
